>Addgene plasmid #169711 | Ash1 | addgene full sequence | sequence record 334782 | Addgene NGS Result
TAATACGACTCACTATAGGGAGACCACAACGGTTTCCCTCTAGAAATAATTTTGTTTAACTTTAAGAAGG
AGATATACATATGTCGTACTACCATCACCATCACCATCACCTCGAATCAACAAGTTTGTACAAAAAAGCA
GGCTTCGAAAACCTGTATTTTCAGGGCGCCTCTGCATCTTCATCTCCATCTCCCTCCACACCGACGAAAA
GTGGCAAGATGAGATCAAGATCATCCTCACCTGTGCGTCCCAAGGCATACACTCCAAGCCCAAGGTCACC
CAATTATCATAGATTTGCTCTCGACTCTCCCCCTCAAAGCCCTCGAAGATCATCAAATTCAAGCATAACG
AAAAAGGGAAGTAGAAGGTCCAGTGGCTCATCACCCACTCGTCACACCACAAGAGTGTGCGTGTGAGACC
CAGCTTTCTTGTACAAAGTGGTTGATTCGAGGCTGCTAACAAAGCCCGAAAGGAAGCTGAGTTGGCTGCT
GCCACCGCTGAGCAATAACTAGCATAACCCCTTGGGGCCTCTAAACGGGTCTTGAGGGGTTTTTTGCTGA
AAGGAGGAACTATATCCGGATATCCACAGGACGGGTGTGGTCGCCATGATCGCGTAGTCGATAGTGGCTC
CAAGTAGCGAAGCGAGCAGGACTGGGCGGCGGCCAAAGCGGTCGGACAGTGCTCCGAGAACGGGTGCGCA
TAGAAATTGCATCAACGCATATAGCGCTAGCAGCACGCCATAGTGACTGGCGATGCTGTCGGAATGGACG
ATATCCCGCAAGAGGCCCGGCAGTACCGGCATAACCAAGCCTATGCCTACAGCATCCAGGGTGACGGTGC
CGAGGATGACGATGAGCGCATTGTTAGATTTCATACACGGTGCCTGACTGCGTTAGCAATTTAACTGTGA
TAAACTACCGCATTAAAGCTTATCGATGATAAGCTGTCAAACATGAGAATTCTTGAAGACGAAAGGGCCT
CGTGATACGCCTATTTTTATAGGTTAATGTCATGATAATAATGGTTTCTTAGACGTCAGGTGGCACTTTT
CGGGGAAATGTGCGCGGAACCCCTATTTGTTTATTTTTCTAAATACATTCAAATATGTATCCGCTCATGA
GACAATAACCCTGATAAATGCTTCAATAATATTGAAAAAGGAAGAGTATGAGTATTCAACATTTCCGTGT
CGCCCTTATTCCCTTTTTTGCGGCATTTTGCCTTCCTGTTTTTGCTCACCCAGAAACGCTGGTGAAAGTA
AAAGATGCTGAAGATCAGTTGGGTGCACGAGTGGGTTACATCGAACTGGATCTCAACAGCGGTAAGATCC
TTGAGAGTTTTCGCCCCGAAGAACGTTTTCCAATGATGAGCACTTTTAAAGTTCTGCTATGTGGCGCGGT
ATTATCCCGTGTTGACGCCGGGCAAGAGCAACTCGGTCGCCGCATACACTATTCTCAGAATGACTTGGTT
GAGTACTCACCAGTCACAGAAAAGCATCTTACGGATGGCATGACAGTAAGAGAATTATGCAGTGCTGCCA
TAACCATGAGTGATAACACTGCGGCCAACTTACTTCTGACAACGATCGGAGGACCGAAGGAGCTAACCGC
TTTTTTGCACAACATGGGGGATCATGTAACTCGCCTTGATCGTTGGGAACCGGAGCTGAATGAAGCCATA
CCAAACGACGAGCGTGACACCACGATGCCTGCAGCAATGGCAACAACGTTGCGCAAACTATTAACTGGCG
AACTACTTACTCTAGCTTCCCGGCAACAATTAATAGACTGGATGGAGGCGGATAAAGTTGCAGGACCACT
TCTGCGCTCGGCCCTTCCGGCTGGCTGGTTTATTGCTGATAAATCTGGAGCCGGTGAGCGTGGGTCTCGC
GGTATCATTGCAGCACTGGGGCCAGATGGTAAGCCCTCCCGTATCGTAGTTATCTACACGACGGGGAGTC
AGGCAACTATGGATGAACGAAATAGACAGATCGCTGAGATAGGTGCCTCACTGATTAAGCATTGGTAACT
GTCAGACCAAGTTTACTCATATATACTTTAGATTGATTTAAAACTTCATTTTTAATTTAAAAGGATCTAG
GTGAAGATCCTTTTTGATAATCTCATGACCAAAATCCCTTAACGTGAGTTTTCGTTCCACTGAGCGTCAG
ACCCCGTAGAAAAGATCAAAGGATCTTCTTGAGATCCTTTTTTTCTGCGCGTAATCTGCTGCTTGCAAAC
AAAAAAACCACCGCTACCAGCGGTGGTTTGTTTGCCGGATCAAGAGCTACCAACTCTTTTTCCGAAGGTA
ACTGGCTTCAGCAGAGCGCAGATACCAAATACTGTCCTTCTAGTGTAGCCGTAGTTAGGCCACCACTTCA
AGAACTCTGTAGCACCGCCTACATACCTCGCTCTGCTAATCCTGTTACCAGTGGCTGCTGCCAGTGGCGA
TAAGTCGTGTCTTACCGGGTTGGACTCAAGACGATAGTTACCGGATAAGGCGCAGCGGTCGGGCTGAACG
GGGGGTTCGTGCACACAGCCCAGCTTGGAGCGAACGACCTACACCGAACTGAGATACCTACAGCGTGAGC
TATGAGAAAGCGCCACGCTTCCCGAAGGGAGAAAGGCGGACAGGTATCCGGTAAGCGGCAGGGTCGGAAC
AGGAGAGCGCACGAGGGAGCTTCCAGGGGGAAACGCCTGGTATCTTTATAGTCCTGTCGGGTTTCGCCAC
CTCTGACTTGAGCGTCGATTTTTGTGATGCTCGTCAGGGGGGCGGAGCCTATGGAAAAACGCCAGCAACG
CGGCCTTTTTACGGTTCCTGGCCTTTTGCTGGCCTTTTGCTCACATGTTCTTTCCTGCGTTATCCCCTGA
TTCTGTGGATAACCGTATTACCGCCTTTGAGTGAGCTGATACCGCTCGCCGCAGCCGAACGACCGAGCGC
AGCGAGTCAGTGAGCGAGGAAGCGGAAGAGCGCCTGATGCGGTATTTTCTCCTTACGCATCTGTGCGGTA
TTTCACACCGCAATGGTGCACTCTCAGTACAATCTGCTCTGATGCCGCATAGTTAAGCCAGTATACACTC
CGCTATCGCTACGTGACTGGGTCATGGCTGCGCCCCGACACCCGCCAACACCCGCTGACGCGCCCTGACG
GGCTTGTCTGCTCCCGGCATCCGCTTACAGACAAGCTGTGACCGTCTCCGGGAGCTGCATGTGTCAGAGG
TTTTCACCGTCATCACCGAAACGCGCGAGGCAGCTGCGGTAAAGCTCATCAGCGTGGTCGTGAAGCGATT
CACAGATGTCTGCCTGTTCATCCGCGTCCAGCTCGTTGAGTTTCTCCAGAAGCGTTAATGTCTGGCTTCT
GATAAAGCGGGCCATGTTAAGGGCGGTTTTTTCCTGTTTGGTCACTGATGCCTCCGTGTAAGGGGGATTT
CTGTTCATGGGGGTAATGATACCGATGAAACGAGAGAGGATGCTCACGATACGGGTTACTGATGATGAAC
ATGCCCGGTTACTGGAACGTTGTGAGGGTAAACAACTGGCGGTATGGATGCGGCGGGACCAGAGAAAAAT
CACTCAGGGTCAATGCCAGCGCTTCGTTAATACAGATGTAGGTGTTCCACAGGGTAGCCAGCAGCATCCT
GCGATGCAGATCCGGAACATAATGGTGCAGGGCGCTGACTTCCGCGTTTCCAGACTTTACGAAACACGGA
AACCGAAGACCATTCATGTTGTTGCTCAGGTCGCAGACGTTTTGCAGCAGCAGTCGCTTCACGTTCGCTC
GCGTATCGGTGATTCATTCTGCTAACCAGTAAGGCAACCCCGCCAGCCTAGCCGGGTCCTCAACGACAGG
AGCACGATCATGCGCACCCGTGGCCAGGACCCAACGCTGCCCGAGATGCGCCGCGTGCGGCTGCTGGAGA
TGGCGGACGCGATGGATATGTTCTGCCAAGGGTTGGTTTGCGCATTCACAGTTCTCCGCAAGAATTGATT
GGCTCCAATTCTTGGAGTGGTGAATCCGTTAGCGAGGTGCCGCCGGCTTCCATTCAGGTCGAGGTGGCCC
GGCTCCATGCACCGCGACGCAACGCGGGGAGGCAGACAAGGTATAGGGCGGCGCCTACAATCCATGCCAA
CCCGTTCCATGTGCTCGCCGAGGCGGCATAAATCGCCGTGACGATCAGCGGTCCAATGATCGAAGTTAGG
CTGGTAAGAGCCGCGAGCGATCCTTGAAGCTGTCCCTGATGGTCGTCATCTACCTGCCTGGACAGCATGG
CCTGCAACGCGGGCATCCCGATGCCGCCGGAAGCGAGAAGAATCATAATGGGGAAGGCCATCCAGCCTCG
CGTCGCGAACGCCAGCAAGACGTAGCCCAGCGCGTCGGCCGCCATGCCGGCGATAATGGCCTGCTTCTCG
CCGAAACGTTTGGTGGCGGGACCAGTGACGAAGGCTTGAGCGAGGGCGTGCAAGATTCCGAATACCGCAA
GCGACAGGCCGATCATCGTCGCGCTCCAGCGAAAGCGGTCCTCGCCGAAAATGACCCAGAGCGCTGCCGG
CACCTGTCCTACGAGTTGCATGATAAAGAAGACAGTCATAAGTGCGGCGACGATAGTCATGCCCCGCGCC
CACCGGAAGGAGCTGACTGGGTTGAAGGCTCTCAAGGGCATCGGTCGATCGACGCTCTCCCTTATGCGAC
TCCTGCATTAGGAAGCAGCCCAGTAGTAGGTTGAGGCCGTTGAGCACCGCCGCCGCAAGGAATGGTGCAT
GCAAGGAGATGGCGCCCAACAGTCCCCCGGCCACGGGGCCTGCCACCATACCCACGCCGAAACAAGCGCT
CATGAGCCCGAAGTGGCGAGCCCGATCTTCCCCATCGGTGATGTCGGCGATATAGGCGCCAGCAACCGCA
CCTGTGGCGCCGGTGATGCCGGCCACGATGCGTCCGGCGTAGAGGATCGAGATCTCGATCCCGCGAAAT
Features (pLannotate 1.2.2; 18 found; start..end, strand, type, name):
      1..19      +  promoter       T7 promoter: promoter for bacteriophage T7 RNA polymerase
     51..73      +  RBS            RBS: efficient ribosome binding site from bacteriophage T7 gene 10 (Olins and Rangwala, 1989)
     91..111     +  CDS            8xHis (fragment): 8xHis affinity tag
    120..144     +  protein_bind   attB1: mutant version of attB; recombination site for the Gateway® BP reaction BP Clonase™
    147..167     +  CDS            TEV site: tobacco etch virus (TEV) protease recognition and cleavage site
    147..413     +  CDS            ASH1 (fragment): ASH1_YEAST - Experimental evidence at protein level: Swiss-Prot protein existence level 1. Component of the RPD3C(L) histone deacetylase complex (HDAC). Responsible for the deacetylation of lysine residues on the N-terminal part of the core histones (H2A, H2B, H3 and H4). Histone deacetylation gives a tag for epigenetic repression and plays an important role in transcriptional regulation, cell cycle progression and developmental events. ASH1 is necessary to repress HO in daughter cells to block mating-type switching through its binding to HO promoter 5'-YTGAT-3' sites. Also involved in pseudoh
    418..442     -  protein_bind   attB2: mutant version of attB; recombination site for the Gateway® BP reaction BP Clonase™
    452..501     +  CDS            SET1 (fragment): solubility-enhancement tag derived from T7 phage gene 10B
    509..556     +  terminator     T7 terminator: transcription terminator for bacteriophage T7 RNA polymerase
    582..874     -  CDS            TcR (fragment): tetracycline efflux protein; tet; confers resistance to tetracycline
    922..950     -  promoter       tet promoter: E. coli promoter for tetracycline efflux protein gene
   1063..1167    +  promoter       AmpR promoter: bla
   1168..2028    +  CDS            AmpR: β-lactamase; bla; confers resistance to ampicillin, carbenicillin, and related antibiotics
   2199..2787    +  rep_origin     ori: high-copy-number ColE1/pMB1/pBR322/pUC origin of replication
   2973..3112    -  misc_feature   bom: basis of mobility region from pBR322
   3214..3405    -  CDS            rop: Rop protein, which maintains plasmids at low copy number; rop
   3422..3802    +  CDS            YPB1_ECOLX: Protein predicted: Swiss-Prot protein existence level 4. From Escherichia coli.
   4044..4948    -  CDS            TcR (fragment): tetracycline efflux protein; tet; confers resistance to tetracycline
