[The description below was written by a language model from this plasmid's Addgene catalogue record and pLannotate feature annotations shown in this document.]
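Description:
Ash1 is a bacterial expression plasmid built on the pDEST17 Gateway destination backbone, carrying a truncated fragment of the Saccharomyces cerevisiae ASH1 gene (YKL185W) that encodes amino acids 420–500. The insert was introduced by Gateway recombination, and the annotated 4,969-nt sequence shows it flanked by attB1 and attB2 sites, as expected for an expression clone. Transcription is driven by a T7 promoter followed by the phage T7 gene 10 ribosome binding site and ends at a T7 terminator, so expression requires an E. coli host that supplies T7 RNA polymerase. The catalogue lists DH5alpha only as the propagation strain.

The reading frame begins with an N-terminal polyhistidine tag (catalogued as 6xHis, detected by the annotation software as a partial 8xHis match). It continues through attB1 into a TEV protease recognition site placed directly ahead of the Ash1 residues, which should allow affinity purification and subsequent removal of the tag. A short match to a T7 gene 10B-derived solubility tag lies downstream of attB2, apparently outside the intended coding region. It is probably residual vector sequence.

The backbone is pBR322-like. It has an ampicillin resistance gene with its own promoter for selection, a ColE1/pMB1-type origin, and the bom and rop elements, together with non-functional fragments of the tetracycline resistance gene. The catalogue describes the plasmid as high copy, although rop normally moderates copy number.

The associated publication title indicates that the fragment was produced to study the conformational properties of an intrinsically disordered protein region before and after multisite phosphorylation.
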