Addgene plasmid #169711: Ash1
Purpose: Bacterial Expression of yeast Ash1 truncation (encodes amino acids 420-500)
Depositing lab: Tanja Mittag. Depositing organization: St. Jude Children's Research Hospital. Publication: Sequence Determinants of the Conformational Properties of an Intrinsically Disordered Protein Prior to and upon Multisite Phosphorylation. Martin EW, Holehouse AS, Grace CR, Hughes A, Pappu RV, Mittag T. J Am Chem Soc. 2016 Nov 30;138(47):15323-15335. doi: 10.1021/jacs.6b10272. Epub 2016 Nov 17. PubMed 27807972.
Backbone
  Vector backbone: pDEST17
  Backbone manufacturer: invitrogen
  Vector type: Bacterial Expression
Growth in bacteria
  Bacterial resistance: Ampicillin, 100 μg/mL
  Growth temperature: 37°C
  Growth strain: DH5alpha
  Copy number: High Copy
Gene/Insert
  Gene/Insert name: Ash1
  Species: S. cerevisiae (budding yeast)
  Insert size (bp): 333
  Mutation: Truncation including encoding amino acids 420-500
  Entrez Gene: ASH1 (a.k.a. YKL185W)
  Promoter: T7
  Tag / fusion protein: 6xHis (N terminal on insert)
  Cloning method: Gateway Cloning
Terms and licenses: Academic/Nonprofit Terms; Industry Terms: Not Available to Industry
How to cite: Ash1 was a gift from Tanja Mittag (Addgene plasmid # 169711 ; http://n2t.net/addgene:169711 ; RRID:Addgene_169711)
