>Addgene plasmid #169711 | Ash1 | depositor partial sequence | sequence record 331054 | Ash1  sequence 336 bps
TCACACGCACACTCTTGTGGTGTGACGAGTGGGTGATGAGCCACTGGACCTTCTACTTCCCTTTTTCGTT
ATGCTTGAATTTGATGATCTTCGAGGGCTTTGAGGGGGAGAGTCGAGAGCAAATCTATGATAATTGGGTG
ACCTTGGGCTTGGAGTGTATGCCTTGGGACGCACAGGTGAGGATGATCTTGATCTCATCTTGCCACTTTT
CGTCGGTGTGGAGGGAGATGGAGATGAAGATGCAGAGGCGCCCTGAAAATACAGGTTTTCGAAGCCTGCT
TTTTTGTACAAACTTGTTGATTCGAGGTGATGGTGATGGTGATGGTAGTACGACAT
